>Addgene plasmid #100096 | FKBP-C-TEV 219 | addgene full sequence | sequence record 210198 | Addgene NGS Result
GACATTGATTATTGACTAGTTATTAATAGTAATCAATTACGGGGTCATTAGTTCATAGCCCATATATGGA
GTTCCGCGTTACATAACTTACGGTAAATGGCCCGCCTGGCTGACCGCCCAACGACCCCCGCCCATTGACG
TCAATAATGACGTATGTTCCCATAGTAACGCCAATAGGGACTTTCCATTGACGTCAATGGGTGGAGTATT
TACGGTAAACTGCCCACTTGGCAGTACATCAAGTGTATCATATGCCAAGTACGCCCCCTATTGACGTCAA
TGACGGTAAATGGCCCGCCTGGCATTATGCCCAGTACATGACCTTATGGGACTTTCCTACTTGGCAGTAC
ATCTACGTATTAGTCATCGCTATTACCATGGTGATGCGGTTTTGGCAGTACATCAATGGGCGTGGATAGC
GGTTTGACTCACGGGGATTTCCAAGTCTCCACCCCATTGACGTCAATGGGAGTTTGTTTTGGCACCAAAA
TCAACGGGACTTTCCAAAATGTCGTAACAACTCCGCCCCATTGACGCAAATGGGCGGTAGGCGTGTACGG
TGGGAGGTCTATATAAGCAGAGCTCAATAAAAGAGCCCACAACCCCTCACTCGGCGCGCCAGTCTTCCGA
TAGACTGCGTCGCCCGGGTACCCGTATTCCCAATAAAGCCTCTTGCTGTTTGCATCCGAATCGTGGTCTC
GCTGTTCCTTGGGAGGGTCTCCTCTGAGTGATTGACTACCCACGACGGGGGTCTTTCATTTGGGGGCTCG
TCCGGGATTTGGAGACCCCTGCCCAGGGACCACCGACCCACCACCGGGAGGTAAGCTGGCCAGCAACTTA
TCTGTGTCTGTCCGATTGTCTAGTGTCTATGTTTGATGTTATGCGCCTGCGTCTGTACTAGTTAGCTAAC
TAGCTCTGTATCTGGCGGACCCGTGGTGGAACTGACGAGTTCTGAACACCCGGCCGCAACCCTGGGAGAC
GTCCCAGGGACTTTGGGGGCCGTTTTTGTGGCCCGACCTGAGGAAGGGAGTCGATGTGGAATCCGACCCC
GTCAGGATATGTGGTTCTGGTAGGAGACGAGAACCTAAAACAGTTCCCGCCTCCGTCTGAATTTTTGCTT
TCGGTTTGGAACCGAAGCCGCGCGTCTTGTCTGCTGCAGCGCTGCAGCATCGTTCTGTGTTGTCTCTGTC
TGACTGTGTTTCTGTATTTGTCTGAAAATTAGGGCCAGACTGTTACCACTCCCTTAAGTTTGACCTTAGG
TCACTGGAAAGATGTCGAGCGGATCGCTCACAACCAGTCGGTAGATGTCAAGAAGAGACGTTGGGTTACC
TTCTGCTCTGCAGAATGGCCAACCTTTAACGTCGGATGGCCGCGAGACGGCACCTTTAACCGAGACCTCA
TCACCCAGGTTAAGATCAAGGTCTTTTCACCTGGCCCGCATGGACACCCAGACCAGGTCCCCTACATCGT
GACCTGGGAAGCCTTGGCTTTTGACCCCCCTCCCTGGGTCAAGCCCTTTGTACACCCTAAGCCTCCGCCT
CCTCTTCCTCCATCCGCCCCGTCTCTCCCCCTTGAACCTCCTCGTTCGACCCCGCCTCGATCCTCCCTTT
ATCCAGCCCTCACTCCTTCTCTAGGCGCCGGAATTGAAGATCTGGGGGATCGATCCTCTAGAGTCCGTTA
CATAACTTACGGTAAATGGCCCGCCTGGCTGACCGCCCAACGACCCCCGCCCATTGACGTCAATAATGAC
GTATGTTCCCATAGTAACGCCAATAGGGACTTTCCATTGACGTCAATGGGTGGAGTATTTACGGTAAACT
GCCCACTTGGCAGTACATCAAGTGTATCATATGCCAAGTACGCCCCCTATTGACGTCAATGACGGTAAAT
GGCCCGCCTGGCATTATGCCCAGTACATGACCTTATGGGACTTTCCTACTTGGCAGTACATCTACGTATT
AGTCATCGCTATTACCATGGTGATGCGGTTTTGGCAGTACATCAATGGGCGTGGATAGCGGTTTGACTCA
CGGGGATTTCCAAGTCTCCACCCCATTGACGTCAATGGGAGTTTGTTTTGGCACCAAAATCAACGGGACT
TTCCAAAATGTCGTAACAACTCCGCCCCATTGACGCAAATGGGCGGTAGGCGTGTACGGTGGGAGGTCTA
TATAAGCAGAGCTCGTTTAGTGAACCGTCAGATCGCCTGGAGACGCCATCCACGCTGTTTTGACCTCCAT
AGAAGACACCGGGACCGATCCAGCCTCCGCGGCCGGGAACGGTGCATTGGAACGGACCTGCAGGAATTGA
TCCGCGGCCGCCCACCATGGAACAAAAGCTGATCTCTGAGGAGGACCTGCTCGAGGGTGTGCAGGTAGAA
ACAATCTCCCCGGGAGATGGCCGCACGTTCCCCAAGAGGGGACAGACCTGTGTGGTGCACTACACCGGTA
TGCTCGAAGACGGCAAGAAGTTCGATAGCTCCCGAGACCGAAACAAGCCCTTCAAGTTCATGCTGGGCAA
GCAAGAGGTCATACGCGGTTGGGAAGAAGGCGTGGCCCAGATGAGCGTAGGGCAGCGCGCCAAGCTGACC
ATTAGCCCCGACTACGCCTACGGGGCCACCGGGCACCCCGGCATCATTCCACCCCATGCGACACTCGTCT
TTGATGTGGAGCTGCTCAAGCTGGAAGGCGGTGGTGGCAGCGGGGGAGGTGGTTCCAAGTCCATGAGCAG
CATGGTCTCTGATACCAGCTGCACCTTCCCCAGCAGCGACGGCATCTTCTGGAAGCACTGGATTCAGACG
AAGGATGGCCAATGCGGCAGCCCATTGGTGAGCACTAGGGACGGCTTCATCGTGGGCATCCACAGCGCCA
GCAATTTTACCAATACCAACAACTACTTCACGAGCGTGCCGAAAAACTTCATGGAGCTGTTGACCAATCA
AGAGGCGCAGCAGTGGGTGAGCGGCTGGAGGCTGAACGCCGACAGCGTTCTTTGGGGCGGACATAAGGTG
TTCATGTGAGAATCCCCCCCCCCTAACGTTACTGGCCGAAGCCGCTTGGAATAAGGCCGGTGTGCGTTTG
TCTATATGTTATTTTCCACCATATTGCCGTCTTTTGGCAATGTGAGGGCCCGGAAACCTGGCCCTGTCTT
CTTGACGAGCATTCCTAGGGGTCTTTCCCCTCTCGCCAAAGGAATGCAAGGTCTGTTGAATGTCGTGAAG
GAAGCAGTTCCTCTGGAAGCTTCTTGAAGACAAACAACGTCTGTAGCGACCCTTTGCAGGCAGCGGAACC
CCCCACCTGGCGACAGGTGCCTCTGCGGCCAAAAGCCACGTGTATAAGATACACCTGCAAAGGCGGCACA
ACCCCAGTGCCACGTTGTGAGTTGGATAGTTGTGGAAAGAGTCAAATGGCTCTCCTCAAGCGTATTCAAC
AAGGGGCTGAAGGATGCCCAGAAGGTACCCCATTGTATGGGATCTGATCTGGGGCCTCGGTGCACATGCT
TTACATGTGTTTAGTCGAGGTTAAAAAAACGTCTAGGCCCCCCGAACCACGGGGACGTGGTTTTCCTTTG
AAAAACACGATGATAAGCTTGCCACAACCCGTACCAAAGATGGATAGATCCGGAAAGCCTGAACTCACCG
CGACGTCTGTCGAGAAGTTTCTGATCGAAAAGTTCGACAGCGTCTCCGACCTGATGCAGCTCTCGGAGGG
CGAAGAATCTCGTGCTTTCAGCTTCGATGTAGGAGGGCGTGGATATGTCCTGCGGGTAAATAGCTGCGCC
GATGGTTTCTACAAAGATCGTTATGTTTATCGGCACTTTGCATCGGCCGCGCTCCCGATTCCGGAAGTGC
TTGACATTGGGGAGTTCAGCGAGAGCCTGACCTATTGCATCTCCCGCCGTGCACAGGGTGTCACGTTGCA
AGACCTGCCTGAAACCGAACTGCCCGCTGTTCTGCAGCCGGTCGCGGAGGCCATGGATGCGATCGCTGCG
GCCGATCTTAGCCAGACGAGCGGGTTCGGCCCATTCGGACCGCAAGGAATCGGTCAATACACTACATGGC
GTGATTTCATATGCGCGATTGCTGATCCCCATGTGTATCACTGGCAAACTGTGATGGACGACACCGTCAG
TGCGTCCGTCGCGCAGGCTCTCGATGAGCTGATGCTTTGGGCCGAGGACTGCCCCGAAGTCCGGCACCTC
GTGCACGCGGATTTCGGCTCCAACAATGTCCTGACGGACAATGGCCGCATAACAGCGGTCATTGACTGGA
GCGAGGCGATGTTCGGGGATTCCCAATACGAGGTCGCCAACATCTTCTTCTGGAGGCCGTGGTTGGCTTG
TATGGAGCAGCAGACGCGCTACTTCGAGCGGAGGCATCCGGAGCTTGCAGGATCGCCGCGGCTCCGGGCG
TATATGCTCCGCATTGGTCTTGACCAACTCTATCAGAGCTTGGTTGACGGCAATTTCGATGATGCAGCTT
GGGCGCAGGGTCGATGCGACGCAATCGTCCGATCCGGAGCCGGGACTGTCGGGCGTACACAAATCGCCCG
CAGAAGCGCGGCCGTCTGGACCGATGGCTGTGTAGAAGTACTCGCCGATAGTGGAAACCGACGCCCCAGC
ACTCGTCCGAGGGCAAAGGAATAGAGTAGATGCCGACCGAACAAGAGCTGATTTCGAGAACGCCTCAGCC
AGCAACTCGCGCGAGCCTAGCAAGGCAAATGCGAGAGAACGGCCTTACGCTTGGTGGCACAGTTCTCGTC
CACAGTTCGCTAAGCTCGCTCGGCTGGGTCGCGGGAGGGCCGGTCGCAGTGATTCAGGCCCTTCTGGATT
GTGTTGGTCCCCAGGGCACGATTGTCATGCCCACGCACTCGGGTGATCTGACTGATCCCGCAGATTGGAG
ATCGCCGCCCGTGCCTGCCGATTGGGTGCAGATCTCTATCGAGGGCTGCAGCGCTGCAGAGGCCGAGTGC
AGAACTGCTCCAAAGGGACCTCAAGGCTTTCCGAGGGACACTAGGCTGACTCCATCGAGCCAGTGTAGAG
ATAAGCTTATCGATAATCAACCTCTGGATTACAAAATTTGTGAAAGATTGACTGGTATTCTTAACTATGT
TGCTCCTTTTACGCTATGTGGATACGCTGCTTTAATGCCTTTGTATCATGCTATTGCTTCCCGTATGGCT
TTCATTTTCTCCTCCTTGTATAAATCCTGGTTGCTGTCTCTTTATGAGGAGTTGTGGCCCGTTGTCAGGC
AACGTGGCGTGGTGTGCACTGTGTTTGCTGACGCAACCCCCACTGGTTGGGGCATTGCCACCACCTGTCA
GCTCCTTTCCGGGACTTTCGCTTTCCCCCTCCCTATTGCCACGGCGGAACTCATCGCCGCCTGCCTTGCC
CGCTGCTGGACAGGGGCTCGGCTGTTGGGCACTGACAATTCCGTGGTGTTGTCGGGGAAATCATCGTCCT
TTCCTTGGCTGCTCGCCTGTGTTGCCACCTGGATTCTGCGCGGGACGTCCTTCTGCTACGTCCCTTCGGC
CCTCAATCCAGCGGACCTTCCTTCCCGCGGCCTGCTGCCGGCTCTGCGGCCTCTTCCGCGTCTTCGCCTT
CGCCCTCAGACGAGTCGGATCTCCCTTTGGGCCGCCTCCCCGCATCGGATATCAGTGGTCCAGGCTCTAG
TTTTGACTCAACAATATCACCAGCTGAAGCCTATAGAGTACGAGCCATAGATAAAATAAAAGATTTTATT
TAGTCTCCAGAAAAAGGGGGGAATGAAAGACCCCACCTGTAGGTTTGGCAAGCTAGCTTAAGTAACGCCA
TTTTGCAAGGCATGGAAAAATACATAACTGAGAATAGAGAAGTTCAGATCAAGGTCAGGAACAGATGGAA
CAGGGTCGACCCTAGAGAACCATCAGATGTTTCCAGGGTGCCCCAAGGACCTGAAATGACCCTGTGCCTT
ATTTGAACTAACCAATCAGTTCGCTTCTCGCTTCTGTTCGCGCGCTTCTGCTCCCCGAGCTCAATAAAAG
AGCCCACAACCCCTCACTCGGGGCGCCAGTCCTCCGATTGACTGAGTCGCCCGGGTACCCGTGTATCCAA
TAAACCCTCTTGCAGTTGCATCCGACTTGTGGTCTCGCTGTTCCTTGGGAGGGTCTCCTCTGAGTGATTG
ACTACCCGTCAGCGGGGGTCTTTCATTTGGGGGCTCGTCCGGGATCGGGAGACCCCTGCCCAGGGACCAC
CGACCCACCACCGGGAGGTAAGCTGGCTGCCTCGCGCGTTTCGGTGATGACGGTGAAAACCTCTGATACA
TGCAGCTCCCGGAGACGGTCACAGCTTGTCTGTAAGCGGATGCCGGGAGCAGACAAGCCCGTCAGGGCGC
GTCAGCGGGTGTTGGCGGGTGTCGGGGCGCAGCCATGACCCAGTCACGTAGCGATAGCGGAGTGTAGATC
CGGCTGTGGAATGTGTGTCAGTTAGGGTGTGGAAAGTCCCCAGGCTCCCCAGCAGGCAGAAGTATGCAAA
GCATGCATCTCAATTAGTCAGCAACCAGGTGTGGAAAGTCCCCAGGCTCCCCAGCAGGCAGAAGTATGCA
AAGCATGCATCTCAATTAGTCAGCAACCATAGTCCCGCCCCTAACTCCGCCCATCCCGCCCCTAACTCCG
CCCAGTTCCGCCCATTCTCCGCCCCATGGCTGACTAATTTTTTTTATTTATGCAGAGGCCGAGGCCGCCT
CGGCCTCTGAGCTATTCCAGAAGTAGTGAGGAGGCTTTTTTGGAGGCCTAGGCTTTTGCAAAAAGCTTAC
TGGCTTAACTATGCGGCATCAGAGCAGATTGTACTGAGAGTGCACCATATGCGGTGTGAAATACCGCACA
GATGCGTAAGGAGAAAATACCGCATCAGGCGCTCTTCCGCTTCCTCGCTCACTGACTCGCTGCGCTCGGT
CGTTCGGCTGCGGCGAGCGGTATCAGCTCACTCAAAGGCGGTAATACGGTTATCCACAGAATCAGGGGAT
AACGCAGGAAAGAACATGTGAGCAAAAGGCCAGCAAAAGGCCAGGAACCGTAAAAAGGCCGCGTTGCTGG
CGTTTTTCCATAGGCTCCGCCCCCCTGACGAGCATCACAAAAATCGACGCTCAAGTCAGAGGTGGCGAAA
CCCGACAGGACTATAAAGATACCAGGCGTTTCCCCCTGGAAGCTCCCTCGTGCGCTCTCCTGTTCCGACC
CTGCCGCTTACCGGATACCTGTCCGCCTTTCTCCCTTCGGGAAGCGTGGCGCTTTCTCATAGCTCACGCT
GTAGGTATCTCAGTTCGGTGTAGGTCGTTCGCTCCAAGCTGGGCTGTGTGCACGAACCCCCCGTTCAGCC
CGACCGCTGCGCCTTATCCGGTAACTATCGTCTTGAGTCCAACCCGGTAAGACACGACTTATCGCCACTG
GCAGCAGCCACTGGTAACAGGATTAGCAGAGCGAGGTATGTAGGCGGTGCTACAGAGTTCTTGAAGTGGT
GGCCTAACTACGGCTACACTAGAAGGACAGTATTTGGTATCTGCGCTCTGCTGAAGCCAGTTACCTTCGG
AAAAAGAGTTGGTAGCTCTTGATCCGGCAAACAAACCACCGCTGGTAGCGGTGGTTTTTTTGTTTGCAAG
CAGCAGATTACGCGCAGAAAAAAAGGATCTCAAGAAGATCCTTTGATCTTTTCTACGGGGTCTGACGCTC
AGTGGAACGAAAACTCACGTTAAGGGATTTTGGTCATGAGATTATCAAAAAGGATCTTCACCTAGATCCT
TTTAAATTAAAAATGAAGTTTTAAATCAATCTAAAGTATATATGAGTAAACTTGGTCTGACAGTTACCAA
TGCTTAATCAGTGAGGCACCTATCTCAGCGATCTGTCTATTTCGTTCATCCATAGTTGCCTGACTCCCCG
TCGTGTAGATAACTACGATACGGGAGGGCTTACCATCTGGCCCCAGTGCTGCAATGATACCGCGAGACCC
ACGCTCACCGGCTCCAGATTTATCAGCAATAAACCAGCCAGCCGGAAGGGCCGAGCGCAGAAGTGGTCCT
GCAACTTTATCCGCCTCCATCCAGTCTATTAATTGTTGCCGGGAAGCTAGAGTAAGTAGTTCGCCAGTTA
ATAGTTTGCGCAACGTTGTTGCCATTGCTGCAGGCATCGTGGTGTCACGCTCGTCGTTTGGTATGGCTTC
ATTCAGCTCCGGTTCCCGACGATCAAGGCGAGTTACATGATCCCCCATGTTGTGCAAAAAAGCGGTTAGC
TCCTTCGGTCCTCCGATCGTTGTCAGAAGTAAGTTGGCCGCAGTGTTATCACTCATGGTTATGGCAGCAC
TGCATAATTCTCTTACTGTCATGCCATCCGTAAGATGCTTTTCTGTGACTGGTGAGTACTCAACCAAGTC
ATTCTGAGAATAGTGTATGCGGCGACCGAGTTGCTCTTGCCCGGCGTCAACACGGGATAATACCGCGCCA
CATAGCAGAACTTTAAAAGTGCTCATCATTGGAAAACGTTCTTCGGGGCGAAAACTCTCAAGGATCTTAC
CGCTGTTGAGATCCAGTTCGATGTAACCCACTCGTGCACCCAACTGATCTTCAGCATCTTTTACTTTCAC
CAGCGTTTCTGGGTGAGCAAAAACAGGAAGGCAAAATGCCGCAAAAAAGGGAATAAGGGCGACACGGAAA
TGTTGAATACTCATACTCTTCCTTTTTCAATATTATTGAAGCATTTATCAGGGTTATTGTCTCATGAGCG
GATACATATTTGAATGTATTTAGAAAAATAAACAAATAGGGGTTCCGCGCACATTTCCCCGAAAAGTGCC
ACCTGACGTCTAAGAAACCATTATTATCATGACATTAACCTATAAAAATAGGCGTATCACGAGGCCCTTT
CGTCTTCAAGAATTAGCTTGGCCATTGCATACGTTGTATCCATATCATAATATGTACATTTATATTGGCT
CATGTCCAACATTACCGCCATGTT
Features (pLannotate 1.2.2; 23 found; start..end, strand, type, name):
      1..380     +  enhancer       CMV enhancer: human cytomegalovirus immediate early enhancer
    381..584     +  promoter       CMV promoter: human cytomegalovirus (CMV) immediate early promoter
    585..760     +  LTR            5' LTR (truncated): truncated long terminal repeat from Moloney murine sarcoma virus
    882..1156    +  misc_feature   MESV Ψ (fragment): packaging signal of murine embryonic stem cell virus
   1223..1639    +  CDS            gag (truncated): truncated Moloney murine leukemia virus (MMLV) gag gene lacking the start codon
   1676..1979    +  enhancer       CMV enhancer: human cytomegalovirus immediate early enhancer
   1980..2183    +  promoter       CMV promoter: human cytomegalovirus (CMV) immediate early promoter
   2366..2686    +  CDS            FKBP1A: FKB1A_HUMAN - Also known as FKBP1, FKBP12. Experimental evidence at protein level: Swiss-Prot protein existence level 1. Keeps in an inactive conformation TGFBR1, the TGF-beta type I serine/threonine kinase receptor, preventing TGF-beta receptor activation in absence of ligand. Recruits SMAD7 to ACVR1B which prevents the association of SMAD2 and SMAD3 with the activin receptor complex, thereby blocking the activin signal. May modulate the RYR1 calcium channel activity. PPIases accelerate the folding of proteins. It catalyzes the cis-trans isomerization of proline imidic peptide bonds in oligop
   2714..3016    +  CDS            POLG_TEV (fragment): Experimental evidence at protein level: Swiss-Prot protein existence level 1. [Nuclear inclusion protein A]: has RNA-binding and proteolytic activities. From Tobacco etch virus (TEV).
   3124..3586    +  misc_feature   IRES: internal ribosome entry site (IRES) of the encephalomyocarditis virus (EMCV)
   3624..4644    +  CDS            HygR (fragment): hygromycin B phosphotransferase confers resistance to hygromycin
   4662..4934    +  CDS            yokD (fragment): YOKD_BACSU - Experimental evidence at protein level: Swiss-Prot protein existence level 1. May contribute to antibiotic resistance. From Bacillus subtilis (strain 168).
   4945..5016    +  CDS            Mos (fragment): MOS_MOUSE - Experimental evidence at transcript level: Swiss-Prot protein existence level 2. From Mus musculus (Mouse).
   5055..5643    +  misc_feature   WPRE: woodchuck hepatitis virus posttranscriptional regulatory element
   5647..5720    +  CDS            env (fragment): murine leukemia virus gPr80 envelope polyprotein precursor; env; proteolytically cleaved into gp70SU and p15TM subunits
   5762..6187    +  LTR            3' LTR (ΔU3): self-inactivating 3' long terminal repeat (LTR) from Moloney murine leukemia virus
   6256..6296    +  CDS            rop (fragment): Rop protein, which maintains plasmids at low copy number; rop
   6398..6436    +  misc_feature   bom (fragment): basis of mobility region from pBR322
   6453..6782    +  promoter       SV40 promoter: SV40 enhancer and early promoter
   6788..6889    +  misc_feature   bom (fragment): basis of mobility region from pBR322
   7075..7663    -  rep_origin     ori: high-copy-number ColE1/pMB1/pBR322/pUC origin of replication
   7834..8694    -  CDS            AmpR: β-lactamase; bla; confers resistance to ampicillin, carbenicillin, and related antibiotics
   8695..8799    -  promoter       AmpR promoter: bla
