[The description below was written by a language model from this plasmid's Addgene catalogue record and pLannotate feature annotations shown in this document.]
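Description:
FKBP-C-TEV 219 is a self-inactivating gammaretroviral expression vector built on the pQCXIH backbone, intended for stable transduction of mammalian cells. It carries one half of the split tobacco etch virus (TEV) protease used in the SNIPer system. In bacteria it is maintained through a high-copy ColE1/pUC-type origin and selected with ampicillin via the β-lactamase gene. The viral genome is transcribed in packaging cells from a hybrid CMV enhancer/promoter fused to a truncated 5' LTR. This is followed by a Ψ packaging signal and a truncated gag region lacking its start codon, which together support encapsidation. The 3' LTR has a U3 deletion, so after integration the LTRs are transcriptionally silent and expression depends on the internal promoter.

That internal CMV enhancer/promoter drives a bicistronic transcript. The first cistron encodes human FKBP12 (FKBP1A) fused upstream of a fragment of the TEV NIa protease, recorded as the C-terminal domain. The catalogue also lists an N-terminal Myc tag, though the feature table does not annotate it separately. An EMCV IRES then allows translation of hygromycin B phosphotransferase, so transduced cells can be selected with hygromycin, and a WPRE downstream enhances transcript stability and expression. A few short annotated fragments (yokD, Mos, env, rop, bom) appear to be backbone remnants or incidental matches rather than functional parts.

The C-terminal TEV fragment is not expected to be active on its own. FKBP is a standard chemically induced dimerization domain, which suggests activity is restored by small-molecule-induced pairing with a complementary N-terminal TEV fusion, although the record does not describe that partner. The associated work concerns selective, inducible proteolysis of engineered cellular targets.
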