Addgene plasmid #100096: FKBP-C-TEV 219
Purpose: SNIPer plasmid, C terminal TEV fused to FKBP
Depositing lab: Jim Wells. Depositing organization: University of California, San Francisco (UCSF). Publication: Engineered cellular gene-replacement platform for selective and inducible proteolytic profiling. Morgan CW, Diaz JE, Zeitlin SG, Gray DC, Wells JA. Proc Natl Acad Sci U S A. 2015 Jul 7;112(27):8344-9. doi: 10.1073/pnas.1504141112. Epub 2015 Jun 23. PubMed 26106156.
Backbone
  Vector backbone: pQCXIH
  Vector type: Mammalian Expression, Retroviral
  Selectable markers: Hygromycin
Growth in bacteria
  Bacterial resistance: Ampicillin, 100 μg/mL
  Growth temperature: 37°C
  Growth strain: NEB Stable
  Copy number: Unknown
Gene/Insert
  Gene/Insert name: C-TEV (alt name: NIa tobacco etch virus protease)
  Mutation: C terminal domain
  Promoter: CMV
  Tag / fusion protein: Myc (N terminal on insert); FKBP (N terminal on insert)
  Cloning method: Unknown
Terms and licenses: Academic/Nonprofit Terms; Industry Terms: Not Available to Industry
How to cite: FKBP-C-TEV 219 was a gift from Jim Wells (Addgene plasmid # 100096 ; http://n2t.net/addgene:100096 ; RRID:Addgene_100096)
